>Addgene plasmid #197845 | pJMC-L1-Reverse-Donor-Esp3I | addgene full sequence | sequence record 390622 | Addgene NGS Result
CACATTTCCCCGAAAAGTGCCACCTGACGTCTAAGAAACCATTATTATCATGACATTAACCTATAAAAAT
AGGCGTATCACGAGGCCGCCCCTGCAGCCGAATTATATTATTTTTGCCAAATAATTTTTAACAAAAGCTC
TGAAGTCTTCTTCATTTAAATTCTTAGATGATACTTCATCTGGAAAATTGTCCCAATTAGTAGCATCACG
CTGTGAGTAAGTTCTAAACCATTTTTTTATTGTTGTATTATCTCTAATCTTACTACTCGATGAGTTTTCG
GTATTATCTCTATTTTTAACTTGGAGCAGGTTCCATTCATTGTTTTTTTCATCATAGTGAATAAAATCAA
CTGCTTTAACACTTGTGCCTGAACACCATATCCATCCGGCGTAATACGACTCACTATAGGGAGAGCGGCC
GCCAGATCTTCCGGATGGCTCGAGTTTTTCAGCAAGATTTTCGTCTCTACCGAGCGTGAGACCGGCCGCA
TTAGGCACCCCAGGCTTTACACTTTATGCTTCCGGCTCGTATAATGTGTGGATTTTGAGTTAGGATCCGT
CGAGATTTTCAGGAGCTAAGGAAGCTAAAATGGAGAAAAAAATCACTGGATATACCACCGTTGATATATC
CCAATGGCATCGTAAAGAACATTTTGAGGCATTTCAGTCAGTCGCTCAATGTACCTATAACCAGACCGTT
CAGCTGGATATTACGGCCTTTTTAAAGACCGTAAAGAAAAATAAGCACAAGTTTTATCCGGCCTTTATTC
ACATTCTTGCCCGCCTGATGAATGCTCATCCGGAATTCCGTATGGCAATGAAAGACGGTGAGCTGGTGAT
ATGGGATAGTGTTCACCCTTGTTACACCGTTTTCCATGAGCAAACTGAAACGTTTTCATCGCTCTGGAGT
GAATACCACGACGATTTCCGGCAGTTTCTACACATATATTCGCAAGATGTGGCGTGTTACGGTGAAAACC
TGGCCTATTTCCCTAAAGGGTTTATTGAGAATATGTTTTTCGTTTCAGCCAATCCCTGGGTGAGTTTCAC
CAGTTTTGATTTAAACGTGGCCAATATGGACAACTTCTTCGCCCCCGTTTTCACCATGGGCAAATATTAT
ACGCAAGGCGACAAGGTGCTGATGCCGCTGGCGATTCAGGTTCATCATGCCGTTTGTGATGGCTTCCATG
TCGGCAGAATGCTTAATGAATTACAACAGTACTGCGATGAGTGGCAGGCGGGGCGTAATCTAGAGGATCC
GGCTTACTAAAAGCCAGATAACAGTATGCGTATTTGCGCGCTGATTTTTGCGGTATAAGAATATATACTG
ATATGTATACCCGAAGTATGTCAAAAGGAGGTATGCTATGAAGCAGCGTATTACAGTGACAGTTGACAGC
GACAGCTATCAGTTGCTCAAGGCATATATGATGTCAATATCTCCGGTCTGGTAAGCACAACCATGCAGAA
TGAAGCCCGTCGTCTGCGTGCCGAACGCTGGAAAGCGGAAAATCAGGAAGGGATGGCTGAGGTCGCCCGG
TTTATTGAAATGAACGGCTCTTTTGCTGACGAGAACAGGGGCTGGTGAAATGCAGTTTAAGGTTTACACC
TATAAAAGAGAGAGCCGTTATCGTCTGTTTGTGGATGTACAGAGTGATATTATTGACACGCCCGGGCGAC
GGATGGTGATCCCCCTGGCCAGTGCACGTCTGCTGTCAGATAAAGTCTCCCGTGAACTTTACCCGGTGGT
GCATATCGGGGATGAAAGCTGGCGCATGATGACCACCGATATGGCCAGTGTGCCGGTTTCCGTTATCGGG
GAAGAAGTGGCTGATCTCAGCCACCGCGAAAATGACATCAAAAACGCCATTAACCTGATGTTCTGGGGAA
TATAAGGTCTCACTCCAGTGAGAGACGAAAATCTTTCTAGAAGATCTCCTACAATATTCTCAGCTGCCAT
GGAAAATCGATGTTCTTCTTTTATTCTCTCAAGATTTTCAGGCTGTATATTAAAACTTATATTAAGAACT
ATGCTAACCACCTCATCAGGAACCGTTGTAGGTGGCGTGGGTTTTCTTGGCAATCGACTCTCATGAAAAC
TACGAGCTAAATATTCAATATGTTCCTCTTGACCAACTTTATTCTGCATTTTTTTTGAACGAGGTTTAGA
GCAAGCTTCAGGAAACTGAGACAGGAATTTTATTAAAAATTTAAATTTTGAAGAAAGTTCAGGGTTAATA
GCATCCATTTTTTGCTTTGCAAGTTCCTCAGCATTCTTAACAAAAGATGTCTCTTTTGACATGTTTAAAG
TTTAAACCTCCTGTGTGAAATTATTATCCGCTCATAATTCCACACATTATACGAGCCGGAAGCATAAAGT
GTAAAGCCTGGGGTGCCTAATGAGTGAGCTAACTCACATTAATTGCGTTGCGCTCACTGCCAATTGCTTT
CCAGTCGGGAAACCTGTCGTGCCAGCTGCATTAATGAATCGGCCAACGCGCGGGGAGAGGCGGTTTGCGT
ATTGGGCGCTCTTCCGCTTCCTCGCTCACTGACTCGCTGCGCTCGGTCGTTCGGCTGCGGCGAGCGGTAT
CAGCTCACTCAAAGGCGGTAATACGGTTATCCACAGAATCAGGGGATAACGCAGGAAAGAACATGTGAGC
AAAAGGCCAGCAAAAGGCCAGGAACCGTAAAAAGGCCGCGTTGCTGGCGTTTTTCCATAGGCTCCGCCCC
CCTGACGAGCATCACAAAAATCGACGCTCAAGTCAGAGGTGGCGAAACCCGACAGGACTATAAAGATACC
AGGCGTTTCCCCCTGGAAGCTCCCTCGTGCGCTCTCCTGTTCCGACCCTGCCGCTTACCGGATACCTGTC
CGCCTTTCTCCCTTCGGGAAGCGTGGCGCTTTCTCATAGCTCACGCTGTAGGTATCTCAGTTCGGTGTAG
GTCGTTCGCTCCAAGCTGGGCTGTGTGCACGAACCCCCCGTTCAGCCCGACCGCTGCGCCTTATCCGGTA
ACTATCGTCTTGAGTCCAACCCGGTAAGACACGACTTATCGCCACTGGCAGCAGCCACTGGTAACAGGAT
TAGCAGAGCGAGGTATGTAGGCGGTGCTACAGAGTTCTTGAAGTGGTGGCCTAACTACGGCTACACTAGA
AGAACAGTATTTGGTATCTGCGCTCTGCTGAAGCCAGTTACCTTCGGAAAAAGAGTTGGTAGCTCTTGAT
CCGGCAAACAAACCACCGCTGGTAGCGGTGGTTTTTTTGTTTGCAAGCAGCAGATTACGCGCAGAAAAAA
AGGATCTCAAGAAGATCCTTTGATCTTTTCTACGGGGTCTGACGCTCAGTGGAACGAAAACTCACGTTAA
GGGATTTTGGTCATGAGATTATCAAAAAGGATCTTCACCTAGATCCTTTTAAATTAAAAATGAAGTTTTA
AATCAATCTAAAGTATATATGAGTAAACTTGGTCTGACAGTTACCAATGCTTAATCAGTGAGGCACCTAT
CTCAGCGATCTGTCTATTTCGTTCATCCATAGTTGCCTGACTCCCCGTCGTGTAGATAACTACGATACGG
GAGGGCTTACCATCTGGCCCCAGTGCTGCAATGATACCGCGTGACCCACGCTCACCGGCTCCAGATTTAT
CAGCAATAAACCAGCCAGCCGGAAGGGCCGAGCGCAGAAGTGGTCCTGCAACTTTATCCGCCTCCATCCA
GTCTATTAATTGTTGCCGGGAAGCTAGAGTAAGTAGTTCGCCAGTTAATAGTTTGCGCAACGTTGTTGCC
ATTGCTACAGGCATCGTGGTGTCACGCTCGTCGTTTGGTATGGCTTCATTCAGCTCCGGTTCCCAACGAT
CAAGGCGAGTTACATGATCCCCCATGTTGTGCAAAAAAGCGGTTAGCTCCTTCGGTCCTCCGATCGTTGT
CAGAAGTAAGTTGGCCGCAGTGTTATCACTCATGGTTATGGCAGCACTGCATAATTCTCTTACTGTCATG
CCATCCGTAAGATGCTTTTCTGTGACTGGTGAGTACTCAACCAAGTCATTCTGAGAATAGTGTATGCGGC
GACCGAGTTGCTCTTGCCCGGCGTCAATACGGGATAATACCGCGCCACATAGCAGAACTTTAAAAGTGCT
CATCATTGGAAAACGTTCTTCGGGGCGAAAACTCTCAAGGATCTTACCGCTGTTGAGATCCAGTTCGATG
TAACCCACTCGTGCACCCAACTGATCTTCAGCATCTTTTACTTTCACCAGCGTTTCTGGGTGAGCAAAAA
CAGGAAGGCAAAATGCCGCAAAAAAGGGAATAAGGGCGACACGGAAATGTTGAATACTCATACTCTTCCT
TTTTCAATATTATTGAAGCATTTATCAGGGTTATTGTCTCATGAGCGGATACATATTTGAATGTATTTAG
AAAAATAAACAAATAGGGGTTCCGCG
Features (pLannotate 1.2.2; 13 found; start..end, strand, type, name):
    392..410     +  promoter       T7 promoter: promoter for bacteriophage T7 RNA polymerase
    506..536     +  promoter       lac UV5 promoter: E. coli lac promoter with an "up" mutation
    560..589     +  promoter       cat promoter (fragment): promoter of the E. coli cat gene encoding chloramphenicol acetyltransferase
    590..1270    +  CDS            CmR: chloramphenicol acetyltransferase confers resistance to chloramphenicol
   1427..1585    +  CDS            ccdA (fragment): CCDA_ECO57 - Also known as H, letA. Experimental evidence at protein level: Swiss-Prot protein existence level 1. Antitoxin component of a type II toxin-antitoxin (TA) system which inhibits the post-segregational killing (PSK) of plasmid-free cells, also referred to as a plasmid addiction system. Binds to and blocks the activity of CcdB; will also remove bound CcdB protein from the CcdB-GyrA complex by forming a CcdA-CcdB complex, a process termed rejuvenation. Functions as a transcriptional corepressor for the ccdAB operon, repression also requires CcdB (By similarity). From Escherichia coli
   1590..1892    +  CDS            ccdB: CCDB_ECOLI - Also known as G, letB, letD. Experimental evidence at protein level: Swiss-Prot protein existence level 1. Toxic component of a type II toxin-antitoxin (TA) system, functioning in plasmid maintainence. Responsible for the post- segregational killing (PSK) of plasmid-free cells, also referred to as a plasmid addiction system. Half-life of over 2 hours. Cell killing by CcdB is accompanied by filamentation, defects in chromosome and plasmid segregation, defects in cell division, formation of anucleate cells, decreased DNA synthesis and plasmid loss. Interferes with the activity of DN
   1919..2302    -  CDS            eco47IR (fragment): T2E7_ECOLX - Protein predicted: Swiss-Prot protein existence level 4. Recognizes the double-stranded sequence GGWCC and cleaves after G-1. From Escherichia coli.
   2355..2385    -  promoter       lac UV5 promoter: E. coli lac promoter with an "up" mutation
   2400..2421    -  protein_bind   CAP binding site: CAP binding activates transcription in the presence of cAMP. E. coli catabolite activator protein
   2446..2529    -  CDS            lacI (fragment): lac repressor; lacI; The lac repressor binds to the lac operator to inhibit transcription in E. coli. This inhibition can be relieved by adding lactose or isopropyl-β-D-thiogalactopyranoside (IPTG).
   2712..3300    -  rep_origin     ori: high-copy-number ColE1/pMB1/pBR322/pUC origin of replication
   3471..4331    -  CDS            AmpR: β-lactamase; bla; confers resistance to ampicillin, carbenicillin, and related antibiotics
   4332..4436    -  promoter       AmpR promoter: bla
