[The description below was written by a language model from this plasmid's Addgene catalogue record and pLannotate feature annotations shown in this document.]
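Description:
pJMC-L1-Reverse-Donor-Esp3I is a small (about 4.4 kb) high-copy E. coli cloning plasmid from a modular vector toolkit and parts library developed for plant genome engineering. The record lists its backbone as self-made and otherwise unspecified, although the annotated eco47IR fragment sitting downstream of a lac UV5 promoter, together with a T7 promoter, resembles the layout of positive-selection cloning vectors in which a lethal restriction enzyme gene is disrupted by an insert. That resemblance is an inference from the features, not something the record states. The plasmid replicates from a ColE1/pUC-type origin and carries AmpR under its native bla promoter. Selection uses both ampicillin and chloramphenicol.

No gene insert is recorded; the functional payload is a counter-selection cassette. It comprises a chloramphenicol acetyltransferase gene (CmR) preceded by lac UV5 and cat promoter elements, followed by a ccdA fragment and an intact ccdB toxin gene. Because CcdB poisons DNA gyrase in ordinary laboratory strains, the plasmid has to be maintained in a ccdB-tolerant host, as the record indicates. According to the stated purpose, the cassette is released with the Type IIS enzyme Esp3I and inserted, in the reverse orientation, to restore a Level 1 (L1) destination vector. This regenerates a CmR/ccdB dropout site that can accept further assembled parts, with ccdB eliminating clones that keep the cassette. The Esp3I sites and their overhangs are not annotated in the feature table, so the exact junctions cannot be described here. The plasmid serves as a cloning utility and is not itself an expression or plant transformation construct.
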