Addgene plasmid #197845: pJMC-L1-Reverse-Donor-Esp3I
Purpose: Donor vector to restore L1 destination via Esp3I (reverse orientation)
Depositing lab: Daniel Voytas. Depositing organization: University of Minnesota. Publication: An extensible vector toolkit and parts library for advanced engineering of plant genomes. Chamness JC, Kumar J, Cruz AJ, Rhuby E, Holum MJ, Cody JP, Tibebu R, Gamo ME, Starker CG, Zhang F, Voytas DF. Plant Genome. 2023 Mar 9:e20312. doi: 10.1002/tpg2.20312. PubMed 36896468.
Backbone
  Vector backbone: Unspecified
  Backbone manufacturer: Self-made
  Vector type: Unspecified
Growth in bacteria
  Bacterial resistance: Chloramphenicol and Ampicillin, 25 & 100 μg/mL
  Growth temperature: 37°C
  Growth strain: ccdB Survival
  Copy number: High Copy
Gene/Insert
  Gene/Insert name: None
  Species: Synthetic
  Cloning method: Restriction Enzyme; 5′ cloning site Unknown (unknown if destroyed)
Terms and licenses: Academic/Nonprofit Terms; Industry Terms: Not Available to Industry
Depositor comments: Please visit https://www.biorxiv.org/content/10.1101/2022.10.15.511792v1 for bioRxiv preprint.
How to cite: pJMC-L1-Reverse-Donor-Esp3I was a gift from Daniel Voytas (Addgene plasmid # 197845 ; http://n2t.net/addgene:197845 ; RRID:Addgene_197845)
